>Addgene plasmid #246367 | LentiX-(loxPcon-TET-DIAL-YB-TATA)-mCherry-HRasG12V-bGH-EFS-rtTA-TagBFP-WPRE | addgene full sequence | sequence record 497484 | Addgene NGS Result
TTAACGCTTACAATTTAGGTGGCACTTTTCGGGGAAATGTGCGCGGAACCCCTATTTGTTTATTTTTCTA
AATACATTCAAATATGTATCCGCTCATGAGACAATAACCCTGATAAATGCTTCAATAATATTGAAAAAGG
AAGAGTATGAGTATTCAACATTTCCGTGTCGCCCTTATTCCCTTTTTTGCGGCATTTTGCCTTCCTGTTT
TTGCTCACCCAGAAACGCTGGTGAAAGTAAAAGATGCTGAAGATCAGTTGGGTGCACGAGTGGGTTACAT
CGAACTGGATCTCAACAGCGGTAAGATCCTTGAGAGTTTTCGCCCCGAAGAACGTTTTCCAATGATGAGC
ACTTTTAAAGTTCTGCTATGTGGCGCGGTATTATCCCGTATTGACGCCGGGCAAGAGCAACTCGGTCGCC
GCATACACTATTCTCAGAATGACTTGGTTGAGTACTCACCAGTCACAGAAAAGCATCTTACGGATGGCAT
GACAGTAAGAGAATTATGCAGTGCTGCCATAACCATGAGTGATAACACTGCGGCCAACTTACTTCTGACA
ACGATCGGAGGACCGAAGGAGCTAACCGCTTTTTTGCACAACATGGGGGATCATGTAACTCGCCTTGATC
GTTGGGAACCGGAGCTGAATGAAGCCATACCAAACGACGAGCGTGACACCACGATGCCTGTAGCAATGGC
AACAACGTTGCGCAAACTATTAACTGGCGAACTACTTACTCTAGCTTCCCGGCAACAATTAATAGACTGG
ATGGAGGCGGATAAAGTTGCAGGACCACTTCTGCGCTCGGCCCTTCCGGCTGGCTGGTTTATTGCTGATA
AATCTGGAGCCGGTGAGCGTGGGTCTCGCGGTATCATTGCAGCACTGGGGCCAGATGGTAAGCCCTCCCG
TATCGTAGTTATCTACACGACGGGGAGTCAGGCAACTATGGATGAACGAAATAGACAGATCGCTGAGATA
GGTGCCTCACTGATTAAGCATTGGTAACTGTCAGACCAAGTTTACTCATATATACTTTAGATTGATTTAA
AACTTCATTTTTAATTTAAAAGGATCTAGGTGAAGATCCTTTTTGATAATCTCATGACCAAAATCCCTTA
ACGTGAGTTTTCGTTCCACTGAGCGTCAGACCCCGTAGAAAAGATCAAAGGATCTTCTTGAGATCCTTTT
TTTCTGCGCGTAATCTGCTGCTTGCAAACAAAAAAACCACCGCTACCAGCGGTGGTTTGTTTGCCGGATC
AAGAGCTACCAACTCTTTTTCCGAAGGTAACTGGCTTCAGCAGAGCGCAGATACCAAATACTGTTCTTCT
AGTGTAGCCGTAGTTAGGCCACCACTTCAAGAACTCTGTAGCACCGCCTACATACCTCGCTCTGCTAATC
CTGTTACCAGTGGCTGCTGCCAGTGGCGATAAGTCGTGTCTTACCGGGTTGGACTCAAGACGATAGTTAC
CGGATAAGGCGCAGCGGTCGGGCTGAACGGGGGGTTCGTGCACACAGCCCAGCTTGGAGCGAACGACCTA
CACCGAACTGAGATACCTACAGCGTGAGCTATGAGAAAGCGCCACGCTTCCCGAAGGGAGAAAGGCGGAC
AGGTATCCGGTAAGCGGCAGGGTCGGAACAGGAGAGCGCACGAGGGAGCTTCCAGGGGGAAACGCCTGGT
ATCTTTATAGTCCTGTCGGGTTTCGCCACCTCTGACTTGAGCGTCGATTTTTGTGATGCTCGTCAGGGGG
GCGGAGCCTATGGAAAAACGCCAGCAACGCGGCCTTTTTACGGTTCCTGGCCTTTTGCTGGCCTTTTGCT
CACATGTTCTTTCCTGCGTTATCCCCTGATTCTGTGGATAACCGTATTACCGCCTTTGAGTGAGCTGATA
CCGCTCGCCGCAGCCGAACGACCGAGCGCAGCGAGTCAGTGAGCGAGGAAGCGGAAGAGCGCCCAATACG
CAAACCGCCTCTCCCCGCGCGTTGGCCGATTCATTAATGCAGCTGGCACGACAGGTTTCCCGACTGGAAA
GCGGGCAGTGAGCGCAACGCAATTAATGTGAGTTAGCTCACTCATTAGGCACCCCAGGCTTTACACTTTA
TGCTTCCGGCTCGTATGTTGTGTGGAATTGTGAGCGGATAACAATTTCACACAGGAAACAGCTATGACCA
TGATTACGCCAAGCGCGCAATTAACCCTCACTAAAGGGAACAAAAGCTGGAGCTGCAAGCTTAATGTAGT
CTTATGCAATACTCTTGTAGTCTTGCAACATGGTAACGATGAGTTAGCAACATGCCTTACAAGGAGAGAA
AAAGCACCGTGCATGCCGATTGGTGGAAGTAAGGTGGTACGATCGTGCCTTATTAGGAAGGCAACAGACG
GGTCTGACATGGATTGGACGAACCACTGAATTGCCGCATTGCAGAGATATTGTATTTAAGTGCCTAGCTC
GATACATAAACGGGTCTCTCTGGTTAGACCAGATCTGAGCCTGGGAGCTCTCTGGCTAACTAGGGAACCC
ACTGCTTAAGCCTCAATAAAGCTTGCCTTGAGTGCTTCAAGTAGTGTGTGCCCGTCTGTTGTGTGACTCT
GGTAACTAGAGATCCCTCAGACCCTTTTAGTCAGTGTGGAAAATCTCTAGCAGTGGCGCCCGAACAGGGA
CTTGAAAGCGAAAGGGAAACCAGAGGAGCTCTCTCGACGCAGGACTCGGCTTGCTGAAGCGCGCACGGCA
AGAGGCGAGGGGCGGCGACTGGTGAGTACGCCAAAAATTTTGACTAGCGGAGGCTAGAAGGAGAGAGATG
GGTGCGAGAGCGTCAGTATTAAGCGGGGGAGAATTAGATCGCGATGGGAAAAAATTCGGTTAAGGCCAGG
GGGAAAGAAAAAATATAAATTAAAACATATAGTATGGGCAAGCAGGGAGCTAGAACGATTCGCAGTTAAT
CCTGGCCTGTTAGAAACATCAGAAGGCTGTAGACAAATACTGGGACAGCTACAACCATCCCTTCAGACAG
GATCAGAAGAACTTAGATCATTATATAATACAGTAGCAACCCTCTATTGTGTGCATCAAAGGATAGAGAT
AAAAGACACCAAGGAAGCTTTAGACAAGATAGAGGAAGAGCAAAACAAAAGTAAGACCACCGCACAGCAA
GCGGCCGCTGATCTTCAGACCTGGAGGAGGAGATATGAGGGACAATTGGAGAAGTGAATTATATAAATAT
AAAGTAGTAAAAATTGAACCATTAGGAGTAGCACCCACCAAGGCAAAGAGAAGAGTGGTGCAGAGAGAAA
AAAGAGCAGTGGGAATAGGAGCTTTGTTCCTTGGGTTCTTGGGAGCAGCAGGAAGCACTATGGGCGCAGC
GTCAATGACGCTGACGGTACAGGCCAGACAATTATTGTCTGGTATAGTGCAGCAGCAGAACAATTTGCTG
AGGGCTATTGAGGCGCAACAGCATCTGTTGCAACTCACAGTCTGGGGCATCAAGCAGCTCCAGGCAAGAA
TCCTGGCTGTGGAAAGATACCTAAAGGATCAACAGCTCCTGGGGATTTGGGGTTGCTCTGGAAAACTCAT
TTGCACCACTGCTGTGCCTTGGAATGCTAGTTGGAGTAATAAATCTCTGGAACAGATTTGGAATCACACG
ACCTGGATGGAGTGGGACAGAGAAATTAACAATTACACAAGCTTAATACACTCCTTAATTGAAGAATCGC
AAAACCAGCAAGAAAAGAATGAACAAGAATTATTGGAATTAGATAAATGGGCAAGTTTGTGGAATTGGTT
TAACATAACAAATTGGCTGTGGTATATAAAATTATTCATAATGATAGTAGGAGGCTTGGTAGGTTTAAGA
ATAGTTTTTGCTGTACTTTCTATAGTGAATAGAGTTAGGCAGGGATATTCACCATTATCGTTTCAGACCC
ACCTCCCAACCCCGAGGGGACCCGACAGGCCCGAAGGAATAGAAGAAGAAGGTGGAGAGAGAGACAGAGA
CAGATCCATTCGATTAGTGAACGGATCTCGACGGTATCGGTTAACTTTTAAAAGAAAAGGGGGGATTGGG
GGGTACAGTGCAGGGGAAAGAATAGTAGACATAATAGCAACAGACATACAAACTAAAGAATTACAAAAAC
AAATTACAAAATTCAAAATTTTATCGTCCAGTGTGGTGGCTACTAGCGCCATAGAGCCCACCGCATCCCC
AGCATGCCTGCTATTGTCTTCCCAATCCTCCCCCTTGCTGTCCTGCCCCACCCCACCCCCCAGAATAGAA
TGACACCTACTCAGACAATGCGATGCAATTTCCTCATTTTATTAGGAAAGGACAGTGGGAGTGGCACCTT
CCAGGGTCAAGGAAGGCACGGGGGAGGGGCAAACAACAGATGGCTGGCAACTAGAAGGCACAGGTGCAAC
GTTGTTAGGAGAGCACACACTTGCAGCTCATGCAGCCGGGGCCACTCTCATCAGGAGGGTTCAGCTTCCG
CAGCTTGTGCTGCCGGATCTCACGCACCAACGTGTAGAAGGCATCCTCCACTCCCTGCCGGGTCTTGGCC
GAGGTCTCGATGTAGGGGATGCCGTAGCTTCGGGCGAGGTCCTGAGCCTGCCGAGATTCCACAGTGCGTG
CAGCCAGGTCACACTTGTTCCCCACCAGCACCATGGGCACGTCATCCGAGTCCTTCACCCGTTTGATCTG
CTCCCTGTACTGGTGGATGTCCTCAAAAGACTTGGTGTTGTTGATGGCAAACACACACAGGAAGCCCTCC
CCGGTGCGCATGTACTGGTCCCGCATGGCGCTGTACTCCTCCTGGCCGGCGGTATCCAGGATGTCCAACA
GGCACGTCTCCCCATCAATGACCACCTGCTTCCGGTAGGAATCCTCTATAGTGGGGTCGTATTCGTCCAC
AAAATGGTTCTGGATCAGCTGGATGGTCAGCGCACTCTTGCCCACACCGACGGCGCCCACCACCACCAGC
TTGTATTCGGTCATCGAACCTCCTCCTCCGCTTCCCCCACCACCCTTGTACAGCTCGTCCATGCCGCCGG
TGGAGTGGCGGCCCTCGGCGCGTTCGTACTGTTCCACGATGGTGTAGTCCTCGTTGTGGGAGGTGATGTC
CAACTTGATGTTGACGTTGTAGGCGCCGGGCAGCTGCACGGGCTTCTTGGCCTTGTAGGTGGTCTTGACC
TCAGCGTCGTAGTGGCCGCCGTCCTTCAGCTTCAGCCTCTGCTTGATCTCGCCCTTCAGGGCGCCGTCCT
CGGGGTACATCCGCTCGGAGGAGGCCTCCCAGCCCATGGTCTTCTTCTGCATTACGGGGCCGTCGGAGGG
GAAGTTGGTGCCGCGCAGCTTCACCTTGTAGATGAACTCGCCGTCCTGCAGGGAGGAGTCCTGGGTCACG
GTCACCACGCCGCCGTCCTCGAAGTTCATCACGCGCTCCCACTTGAAGCCCTCGGGGAAGGACAGCTTCA
AGTAGTCGGGGATGTCGGCGGGGTGCTTCACGTAGGCCTTGGAGCCGTACATGAACTGAGGGGACAGGAT
GTCCCAGGCGAAGGGCAGGGGGCCACCCTTGGTCACCTTCAGCTTGGCGGTCTGGGTGCCCTCGTAGGGG
CGGCCCTCGCCCTCGCCCTCGATCTCGAACTCGTGGCCGTTCACGGAGCCCTCCATGTGCACCTTGAAGC
GCATGAACTCCTTGATGATGGCCATGTTATCCTCCTCGCCCTTGCTCACCATTTTTGCCAAAATGATGAG
ACAGCACAATAACCAGCACGTTGCCCAGGAGGCTAGCGATGAGCTCTGGTAGTAGACTAGTGGCCCCCAT
TATATACCCTCTAGAGTTGCTTGATCAGATCAAATCCGATAACTTCGTATAATGTATGCTATACGAAGTT
ATACGCGTTCGCTCGAATTTTACGAGGGTAGGAAGTGGTACGGAAAGTTGGTATAAGACAAAAGTGTTGT
GGAATTGCTCCAGGCGATCTGACGGTTCACTAAACGAGCTCTGCTTTTATAGGCGCCCACCGTACACGCC
TAAAGCTTATACGTTCTCTATCACTGATAGGGAGTAAACTGGATATACGTTCTCTATCACTGATAGGGAG
TAAACTGTAGATACGTTCTCTATCACTGATAGGGAGTAAACTGGTCATACGTTCTCTATCACTGATAGGG
AGTAAACTCCTTATACGTTCTCTATCACTGATAGGGAGTAAAGTCTGCATACGTTCTCTATCACTGATAG
GGAGTAAACTCTTCATACGTTCTCTATCACTGATAGGGAGTAAACTCGAGGAATAGTAGTACCTGCACTA
GCTAGTAGTACGAACATGGTAGCTAGTGGATCCTTCGTCGACCTGCAGACTGGCTGTGTATAAGGGAGCC
TGACATTTATATTCCCCAGAACATCAGGTTAATGGCGTTTTTGATGTCATTTTCGCGGTGGCTGAGATCA
GCCACTTCTTCCCCGATAACGGAGACCGGCACACTGGCGCATATCGGTGGTCATCATGCGCCAGCTTTCA
TCCCCGATATGCACCACCGGGTAAAGTTCACGCATATGAAGCTGGACATCACCTCCCACAACCTCGAGGT
GGAACAGTACGCTGATATCTCTTATACTGGGCAGAGCGCACATCGCCCACAGTCCCCGAGAAGTTGGGGG
GAGGGGTCGGCAATTGAACCGGTGCCTAGAGAAGGTGGCGCGGGGTAAACTGGGAAAGTGATGTCGTGTA
CTGGCTCCGCCTTTTTCCCGAGGGTGGGGGAGAACCGTATATAAGTGCAGTAGTCGCCGTGAACGTTCTT
TTTCGCAACGGGTTTGCCGCCAGAACACAGTAATGTGCCACCATGAGCCGGCTGGACAAGAGCAAAGTGA
TCAACAGCGCCCTGGAACTGCTGAACGGCGTGGGCATCGAGGGCCTGACCACCCGGAAGCTGGCCCAGAA
ACTGGGCGTGGAACAGCCCACCCTGTACTGGCACGTGAAGAACAAGCGGGCCCTGCTGGACGCCCTGCCC
ATCGAGATGCTGGACCGGCACCACACCCACAGCTGCCCTCTGGAAGGCGAGAGCTGGCAGGACTTCCTGC
GGAACAACGCCAAGAGCTACAGATGCGCCCTGCTGAGCCACCGGGACGGCGCCAAAGTGCACCTGGGCAC
CAGACCCACCGAGAAGCAGTACGAGACACTGGAAAACCAGCTGGCCTTCCTGTGCCAGCAGGGCTTCAGC
CTGGAAAACGCCCTGTACGCCCTGAGCGCCGTGGGCCACTTCACCCTGGGCTGCGTGCTGGAAGAACAGG
AACACCAGGTCGCCAAAGAGGAAAGAGAGACACCCACCACCGACAGCATGCCCCCCCTGCTGAAGCAGGC
CATCGAGCTGTTCGACAGACAGGGCGCCGAGCCCGCCTTCCTGTTCGGCCTGGAACTGATCATCTGCGGC
CTCGAGAAGCAGCTGAAGTGCGAGAGCGGCGGACCCACCGACGCCCTGGACGACTTCGACCTGGACATGC
TGCCCGCCGATGCCCTGGATGATTTTGATCTGGATATGCTCCCTGCTGACGCTCTCGATGACTTCGATCT
CGATATGCTGCCAGGCGGAAGCGGAGCTACTAACTTCAGCCTGCTGAAGCAGGCTGGAGACGTGGAGGAG
AACCCTGGACCTGCACCAGGAAGTATGAGCGAGCTGATTAAGGAGAACATGCACATGAAGCTGTACATGG
AGGGCACCGTGGACAACCATCACTTCAAGTGCACATCCGAGGGCGAAGGCAAGCCCTACGAGGGCACCCA
GACCATGAGAATCAAGGTGGTCGAGGGCGGCCCTCTCCCCTTCGCCTTCGACATCCTGGCTACTAGCTTC
CTCTACGGCAGCAAGACCTTCATCAACCACACCCAGGGCATCCCCGACTTCTTCAAGCAGTCCTTCCCTG
AGGGCTTCACATGGGAGAGAGTCACCACATACGAAGACGGGGGCGTGCTGACCGCTACCCAGGACACCAG
CCTCCAGGACGGCTGCCTCATCTACAACGTCAAGATCAGAGGGGTGAACTTCACATCCAACGGCCCTGTG
ATGCAGAAGAAAACACTCGGCTGGGAGGCCTTCACCGAGACGCTGTACCCCGCTGACGGCGGCCTGGAAG
GCAGAAACGACATGGCCCTGAAGCTCGTGGGCGGGAGCCATCTGATCGCAAACATCAAGACCACATATAG
ATCCAAGAAACCCGCTAAGAACCTCAAGATGCCTGGCGTCTACTATGTGGACTACAGACTGGAAAGAATC
AAGGAGGCCAACAACGAAACGTACGTCGAGCAGCACGAGGTGGCAGTGGCCAGATACTGCGACCTCCCTA
GCAAACTGGGGCACAAGCTTAATGAGCCAGCGAATTCCTGCAGGCCCAAGAAAAAACGCAAGGTGTAGCA
ACGCCGATAATCAACCTCTGGATTACAAAATTTGTGAAAGATTGACTGGTATTCTTAACTATGTTGCTCC
TTTTACGCTATGTGGATACGCTGCTTTAATGCCTTTGTATCATGCTATTGCTTCCCGTATGGCTTTCATT
TTCTCCTCCTTGTATAAATCCTGGTTGCTGTCTCTTTATGAGGAGTTGTGGCCCGTTGTCAGGCAACGTG
GCGTGGTGTGCACTGTGTTTGCTGACGCAACCCCCACTGGTTGGGGCATTGCCACCACCTGTCAGCTCCT
TTCCGGGACTTTCGCTTTCCCCCTCCCTATTGCCACGGCGGAACTCATCGCCGCCTGCCTTGCCCGCTGC
TGGACAGGGGCTCGGCTGTTGGGCACTGACAATTCCGTGGTGTTGTCGGGGAAATCATCGTCCTTTCCTT
GGCTGCTCGCCTGTGTTGCCACCTGGATTCTGCGCGGGACGTCCTTCTGCTACGTCCCTTCGGCCCTCAA
TCCAGCGGACCTTCCTTCCCGCGGCCTGCTGCCGGCTCTGCGGCCTCTTCCGCGTCTTCGCCTTCGCCCT
CAGACGAGTCGGATCTCCCTTTGGGCCGCCTCCCCGCCGCTCGCTGATATAGGGCCCGGTACCTTTAAGA
CCAATGACTTACAAGGCAGCTGTAGATCTTAGCCACTTTTTAAAAGAAAAGGGGGGACTGGAAGGGCTAG
CTCACTCCCAACGAAGACAAGATCTGCTTTTTGCTTGTACTGGGTCTCTCTGGTTAGACCAGATCTGAGC
CTGGGAGCTCTCTGGCTAACTAGGGAACCCACTGCTTAAGCCTCAATAAAGCTTGCCTTGAGTGCTTCAA
GTAGTGTGTGCCCGTCTGTTGTGTGACTCTGGTAACTAGAGATCCCTCAGACCCTTTTAGTCAGTGTGGA
AAATCTCTAGCAGTAGTAGTTCATGTCATCTTATTATTCAGTATTTATAACTTGCAAAGAAATGAATATC
AGAGAGTGAGAGGAACTTGTTTATTGCAGCTTATAATGGTTACAAATAAAGCAATAGCATCACAAATTTC
ACAAATAAAGCATTTTTTTCACTGCATTCTAGTTGTGGTTTGTCCAAACTCATCAATGTATCTTATCATG
TCTGGCTCTAGCTATCCCGCCCCTAACTCCGCCCATCCCGCCCCTAACTCCGCCCAGTTCCGCCCATTCT
CCGCCCCATGGCTGACTAATTTTTTTTATTTATGCAGAGGCCGAGGCCGCCTCGGCCTCTGAGCTATTCC
AGAAGTAGTGAGGAGGCTTTTTTGGAGGCCTAGGGACGTACCCAATTCGCCCTATAGTGAGTCGTATTAC
GCGCGCTCACTGGCCGTCGTTTTACAACGTCGTGACTGGGAAAACCCTGGCGTTACCCAACTTAATCGCC
TTGCAGCACATCCCCCTTTCGCCAGCTGGCGTAATAGCGAAGAGGCCCGCACCGATCGCCCTTCCCAACA
GTTGCGCAGCCTGAATGGCGAATGGG
[124 nt withheld, positions 9897-10020]
C
[91 nt withheld, positions 10022-10112]
A
[49 nt withheld, positions 10114-10162]
CCTTTGACGTTGGAGTCCACGTTCTTT
[37 nt withheld, positions 10190-10226]
ACCCTATCTCGGTCTATTCTTTTGATTTATAAGGGATTTTGCCGATTTCGGCCTATTGGTTAAAAAATGA
GCTGATTTAACAAAAATTTAACGCGAATTTTAACAAAATA
Features (pLannotate 1.2.2; 34 found; start..end, strand, type, name):
     42..146     +  promoter       AmpR promoter: bla
    147..1007    +  CDS            AmpR: β-lactamase; bla; confers resistance to ampicillin, carbenicillin, and related antibiotics
   1178..1766    +  rep_origin     ori: high-copy-number ColE1/pMB1/pBR322/pUC origin of replication
   1949..2041    +  CDS            lacI (fragment): lac repressor; lacI; The lac repressor binds to the lac operator to inhibit transcription in E. coli. This inhibition can be relieved by adding lactose or isopropyl-β-D-thiogalactopyranoside (IPTG).
   2054..2075    +  protein_bind   CAP binding site: CAP binding activates transcription in the presence of cAMP. E. coli catabolite activator protein
   2090..2120    +  promoter       lac promoter: promoter for the E. coli lac operon
   2128..2144    +  protein_bind   lac operator: The lac repressor binds to the lac operator to inhibit transcription in E. coli. This inhibition can be relieved by adding lactose or isopropyl-β-D-thiogalactopyranoside (IPTG). lac repressor encoded by lacI
   2189..2207    +  promoter       T3 promoter: promoter for bacteriophage T3 RNA polymerase
   2235..2461    +  promoter       RSV promoter: Rous sarcoma virus enhancer/promoter
   2462..2642    +  LTR            5' LTR (truncated): truncated 5' long terminal repeat (LTR) from HIV-1
   2689..2814    +  misc_feature   HIV-1 Ψ: packaging signal of human immunodeficiency virus type 1
   2798..3161    +  CDS            HIV-1 gag (fragment): gag protein from human immunodeficiency virus 1; gag
   3307..3540    +  misc_feature   RRE: The Rev response element (RRE) of HIV-1 allows for Rev-dependent mRNA export from the nucleus to the cytoplasm.
   3917..4017    +  CDS            Rev (fragment): human immunodeficiency virus 1 (HIV-1) Rev protein; rev; enhances nuclear export of unspliced and incompletely spliced viral mRNAs
   4036..4152    +  misc_feature   cPPT/CTS: central polypurine tract and central termination sequence of HIV-1
   4179..4403    -  polyA_signal   bGH poly(A) signal: bovine growth hormone polyadenylation signal
   4417..4984    -  CDS            H-Ras (G12V) (fragment): human oncoprotein generated by the G12V mutation in the small GTPase H-Ras
   5015..5722    -  CDS            mCherry: mCherry is a basic (constitutively fluorescent) red fluorescent protein published in 2004, derived from Discosoma sp.. It is reported to be a very rapidly-maturing monomer with low acid sensitivity.
   5807..5823    -  promoter       minP (fragment): minimal TATA-box promoter with low basal activity
   5849..5882    -  protein_bind   loxP: Cre-mediated recombination occurs in the 8-bp core sequence (GCATACAT). Cre recombinase
   5899..6277    -  promoter       TRE3G promoter: 3rd-generation Tet-responsive promoter that can be activated by binding of Tet-On® 3G
   6377..6542    -  CDS            ccdB (fragment): CcdB, a bacterial toxin that poisons DNA gyrase; ccdB; Plasmids containing the ccdB gene cannot be propagated in standard E. coli strains.
   6548..6572    +  CDS            mHoneydew (fragment): monomeric derivative of DsRed fluorescent protein (Shaner et al., 2004) mammalian codon-optimized
   6609..6820    +  promoter       EF-1α core promoter: core promoter for human elongation factor EF-1α
   6833..7450    +  CDS            tetR: TETR2_ECOLX - Experimental evidence at protein level: Swiss-Prot protein existence level 1. TetR is the repressor of the tetracycline resistance element; its N-terminal region forms a helix-turn-helix structure and binds DNA. Binding of tetracycline to TetR reduces the repressor affinity for the tetracycline resistance gene (tetA) promoter operator sites. From Escherichia coli.
   7655..8353    +  CDS            TagBFP: TagBFP is a basic (constitutively fluorescent) blue fluorescent protein published in 2008, derived from Entacmaea quadricolor. It is reported to be a very rapidly-maturing monomer with very low acid sensitivity.
   8409..8997    +  misc_feature   WPRE: woodchuck hepatitis virus posttranscriptional regulatory element
   9019..9156    +  CDS            nef (fragment): NEF_HV1LA - Experimental evidence at protein level: Swiss-Prot protein existence level 1. Extracellular Nef protein targets CD4(+) T-lymphocytes for apoptosis by interacting with CXCR4 surface receptors. From Human immunodeficiency virus type 1 group M subtype B (isolate Lai) (HIV-1).
   9142..9322    +  LTR            5' LTR (truncated): truncated 5' long terminal repeat (LTR) from HIV-1
   9394..9515    +  polyA_signal   SV40 poly(A) signal: SV40 polyadenylation signal
   9555..9690    +  rep_origin     SV40 ori: SV40 origin of replication
   9711..9729    -  promoter       T7 promoter: promoter for bacteriophage T7 RNA polymerase
   9737..9892    +  CDS            lacZα (fragment): LacZα fragment of β-galactosidase; lacZ fragment
   9897..10325   +  rep_origin     f1 ori (sequence partly withheld): f1 bacteriophage origin of replication; arrow indicates direction of (+) strand synthesis
