[The description below was written by a language model from this plasmid's Addgene catalogue record and pLannotate feature annotations shown in this document.]
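Description:
LentiX-(loxPcon-TET-DIAL-YB-TATA)-mCherry-HRasG12V-bGH-EFS-rtTA-TagBFP-WPRE is a two-gene, third-generation-style lentiviral transfer plasmid built by Golden Gate assembly in the pLentiX1 backbone. In bacteria it is maintained through a high-copy ColE1/pUC-type origin with ampicillin selection (AmpR), and it also carries an f1 ori and an SV40 ori. The viral portion has an RSV promoter driving a truncated HIV-1 5' LTR, followed by the Ψ packaging signal, RRE and cPPT/CTS. A WPRE, a second truncated LTR and an SV40 poly(A) signal lie downstream. These elements allow Rev-dependent production and packaging of the genome for integration into mammalian cells.

Between the LTRs sit two divergently oriented cassettes. On the reverse strand, a Tet-responsive promoter (annotated as TRE3G) is linked to a minimal TATA promoter (YB_TATA) and drives mCherry fused through a GS linker to human H-Ras carrying the oncogenic G12V mutation. This cassette ends in its own bGH poly(A) signal. One loxP site is annotated between the Tet-responsive region and the minimal promoter. The record describes the promoter as editable by Cre recombinase, so Cre can alter the promoter architecture and shift its output, although the exact arrangement of the lox sites is not fully captured in the feature table. On the forward strand, an EF-1α core (EFS) promoter drives constitutive rtTA (detected as a tetR-derived CDS) together with TagBFP, with the WPRE enhancing expression. How rtTA and TagBFP are joined is not annotated.

Doxycycline-bound rtTA activates the mCherry-HRasG12V cassette, while TagBFP marks transduced cells. This makes the vector suited to delivering tunable, fluorescently tracked doses of oncogenic Ras in synthetic biology studies. Small ccdB, mHoneydew and lacZα fragments appear to be cloning remnants.
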