Addgene plasmid #246367: LentiX-(loxPcon-TET-DIAL-YB-TATA)-mCherry-HRasG12V-bGH-EFS-rtTA-TagBFP-WPRE
Purpose: loxPcon TET-DIAL Reporter Lentivirus with YB_TATA expressing mCherry-HRasG12V in the presence of DOX and rtTA and editable by Cre recombinase. Contains rtTA-TagBFP expressed divergenty.
Depositing lab: Kate Galloway. Depositing organization: Massachusetts Institute of Technology. Publication: Programmable promoter editing for precise control of transgene expression. Kabaria SR, Bae Y, Ehmann ME, Lende-Dorn BA, Beitz AM, Peterman EL, Love KS, Ploessl DS, Galloway KE. Nat Biotechnol. 2025 Oct 13. doi: 10.1038/s41587-025-02854-y. PubMed 41083901.
Backbone
  Vector backbone: pLentiX1
  Backbone manufacturer: Addgene #17297
  Vector type: Lentiviral, Synthetic Biology
Growth in bacteria
  Bacterial resistance: Ampicillin, 100 μg/mL
  Growth temperature: 30°C
  Growth strain: NEB Stable
  Copy number: High Copy
Gene/Insert
  Gene/Insert name: mCherry-GS-HRasG12V
  Species: H. sapiens (human)
  Mutation: G12V
  Entrez Gene: HRAS (a.k.a. C-BAS/HAS, C-H-RAS, C-HA-RAS1, CTLO, H-RASIDX, HAMSV, HRAS1, RASH1, p21ras)
  Cloning method: Golden Gate
Terms and licenses: Academic/Nonprofit Terms; Industry Terms: Not Available to Industry
Depositor comments: Two gene lentiviral vector. Encodes a divergent rtTA-TagBFP . Please visit https://doi.org/10.1101/2024.06.19.599813 for bioRxiv preprint.
How to cite: LentiX-(loxPcon-TET-DIAL-YB-TATA)-mCherry-HRasG12V-bGH-EFS-rtTA-TagBFP-WPRE was a gift from Kate Galloway (Addgene plasmid # 246367 ; http://n2t.net/addgene:246367 ; RRID:Addgene_246367)
