>Addgene plasmid #246367 | LentiX-(loxPcon-TET-DIAL-YB-TATA)-mCherry-HRasG12V-bGH-EFS-rtTA-TagBFP-WPRE | depositor partial sequence | sequence record 484387 | Promoter (loxPcon-TET-DIAL-YB-TATA)
GCTAGCGATGAGCTCTGGTAGTAGACTAGTGGCCCCCATTATATACCCTCTAGAGTTGCTTGATCAGATC
AAATCCGATAACTTCGTATAATGTATGCTATACGAAGTTATACGCGTTCGCTCGAATTTTACGAGGGTAG
GAAGTGGTACGGAAAGTTGGTATAAGACAAAAGTGTTGTGGAATTGCTCCAGGCGATCTGACGGTTCACT
AAACGAGCTCTGCTTTTATAGGCGCCCACCGTACACGCCTAAAGCTTATACGTTCTCTATCACTGATAGG
GAGTAAACTGGATATACGTTCTCTATCACTGATAGGGAGTAAACTGTAGATACGTTCTCTATCACTGATA
GGGAGTAAACTGGTCATACGTTCTCTATCACTGATAGGGAGTAAACTCCTTATACGTTCTCTATCACTGA
TAGGGAGTAAAGTCTGCATACGTTCTCTATCACTGATAGGGAGTAAACTCTTCATACGTTCTCTATCACT
GATAGGGAGTAAACTC
